Addgene plasmid #226361: pAM236 Ubc4
Purpose: Expression of yeast Ubc4
Depositing lab: Andreas Martin. Depositing organization: University of California, Berkeley. Publication: Ubp6 deubiquitinase controls conformational dynamics and substrate degradation of the 26S proteasome. Bashore C, Dambacher CM, Goodall EA, Matyskiela ME, Lander GC, Martin A. Nat Struct Mol Biol. 2015 Sep;22(9):712-9. doi: 10.1038/nsmb.3075. Epub 2015 Aug 24. PubMed 26301997.
Backbone
  Vector backbone: unknown
  Vector type: Bacterial Expression
Growth in bacteria
  Bacterial resistance: Ampicillin, 100 μg/mL
  Growth temperature: 37°C
  Growth strain: DH5alpha
  Copy number: High Copy
Gene/Insert
  Gene/Insert name: Ubc4
  Species: S. cerevisiae (budding yeast)
  Entrez Gene: UBC4 (a.k.a. YBR082C)
  Promoter: T7
  Tag / fusion protein: His (N terminal on insert)
  Cloning method: Unknown
  Sequencing primers: 5′ T7 promoter
Terms and licenses: Academic/Nonprofit Terms; Industry Terms: Not Available to Industry
How to cite: pAM236 Ubc4 was a gift from Andreas Martin (Addgene plasmid # 226361 ; http://n2t.net/addgene:226361 ; RRID:Addgene_226361)
