[The description below was written by a language model from this plasmid's Addgene catalogue record and pLannotate feature annotations shown in this document.]
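Description:
pAM236 Ubc4 is a 4,029-nt bacterial expression plasmid for producing the Saccharomyces cerevisiae ubiquitin-conjugating enzyme (E2) Ubc4 (UBC4/YBR082C) in E. coli. The backbone is recorded as unknown, but the annotated parts resemble a pET-style T7 vector. These include a ColE1/pMB1-family origin together with the pBR322 bom region and a rop gene, an f1 phage origin, and a β-lactamase (AmpR) cassette with its own promoter for ampicillin selection. The catalogue lists the plasmid as high copy, although rop is normally associated with reduced copy number. A short annotated "RSF ori" fragment next to the main origin is probably a homology hit rather than a second functional replicon.

The expression cassette consists of a T7 promoter, the phage T7 gene 10 ribosome binding site, the UBC4 coding sequence and a T7 terminator. Transcription therefore depends on a host strain that supplies T7 RNA polymerase. No lac operator or lacI gene appears in the feature table. The records disagree on tag placement. The catalogue describes an N-terminal His tag on the insert, whereas the sequence annotation places an 18-nt His-tag segment, consistent with six histidines, immediately downstream of UBC4, which suggests a C-terminal tag. The short "SET1" fragment annotated before the terminator is likely residual vector sequence.

The stated purpose is expression of yeast Ubc4. The His tag would allow metal-affinity purification of the recombinant enzyme. The associated publication concerns 26S proteasome substrate degradation and the Ubp6 deubiquitinase, so purified Ubc4 may have been used for in vitro ubiquitination, but the record does not say this explicitly.
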