Features (pLannotate 1.2.2; 14 found; start..end, strand, type, name):
     70..203     +  rep_origin     RSF ori (fragment): Plasmids containing the RSF 1030 origin of replication can be propagated in E. coli cells that contain additional plasmids with compatible origins.
    208..347     -  misc_feature   bom: basis of mobility region from pBR322
    449..640     -  CDS            rop: Rop protein, which maintains plasmids at low copy number; rop
    657..1037    +  CDS            YPB1_ECOLX: Protein predicted: Swiss-Prot protein existence level 4. From Escherichia coli.
   1149..1167    +  promoter       T7 promoter: promoter for bacteriophage T7 RNA polymerase
   1199..1221    +  RBS            RBS: efficient ribosome binding site from bacteriophage T7 gene 10 (Olins and Rangwala, 1989)
   1228..1671    +  CDS            UBC4: UBC4_YEAST - Experimental evidence at protein level: Swiss-Prot protein existence level 1. Catalyzes the covalent attachment of ubiquitin to other proteins. Mediates the selective degradation of short-lived and abnormal proteins. Mediates ubiquitination of PEX5. From Saccharomyces cerevisiae (strain ATCC 204508 / S288c) (Baker's yeast).
   1678..1695    +  CDS            9xHis (fragment): 9xHis affinity tag
   1705..1754    +  CDS            SET1 (fragment): solubility-enhancement tag derived from T7 phage gene 10B
   1762..1809    +  terminator     T7 terminator: transcription terminator for bacteriophage T7 RNA polymerase
   1846..2274    +  rep_origin     f1 ori (sequence partly withheld): f1 bacteriophage origin of replication; arrow indicates direction of (+) strand synthesis
   2327..2431    +  promoter       AmpR promoter: bla
   2432..3292    +  CDS            AmpR: β-lactamase; bla; confers resistance to ampicillin, carbenicillin, and related antibiotics
   3463..22      +  rep_origin     ori (across the origin): high-copy-number ColE1/pMB1/pBR322/pUC origin of replication
>Addgene plasmid #226361 | pAM236 Ubc4 | addgene full sequence | sequence record 452284 | Addgene NGS Result
AGGGGGGCGGAGCCTATGGAAAAACGCCAGCAACGCGGCCTTTTTACGGTTCCTGGCCTTTTGCTGGCCT
TTTGCTCACATGTTCTTTCCTGCGTTATCCCCTGATTCTGTGGATAACCGTATTACCGCCTTTGAGTGAG
CTGATACCGCTCGCCGCAGCCGAACGACCGAGCGCAGCGAGTCAGTGAGCGAGGAAGCGGAAGAGCGCCT
GATGCGGTATTTTCTCCTTACGCATCTGTGCGGTATTTCACACCGCAATGGTGCACTCTCAGTACAATCT
GCTCTGATGCCGCATAGTTAAGCCAGTATACACTCCGCTATCGCTACGTGACTGGGTCATGGCTGCGCCC
CGACACCCGCCAACACCCGCTGACGCGCCCTGACGGGCTTGTCTGCTCCCGGCATCCGCTTACAGACAAG
CTGTGACCGTCTCCGGGAGCTGCATGTGTCAGAGGTTTTCACCGTCATCACCGAAACGCGCGAGGCAGCT
GCGGTAAAGCTCATCAGCGTGGTCGTGAAGCGATTCACAGATGTCTGCCTGTTCATCCGCGTCCAGCTCG
TTGAGTTTCTCCAGAAGCGTTAATGTCTGGCTTCTGATAAAGCGGGCCATGTTAAGGGCGGTTTTTTCCT
GTTTGGTCACTGATGCCTCCGTGTAAGGGGGATTTCTGTTCATGGGGGTAATGATACCGATGAAACGAGA
GAGGATGCTCACGATACGGGTTACTGATGATGAACATGCCCGGTTACTGGAACGTTGTGAGGGTAAACAA
CTGGCGGTATGGATGCGGCGGGACCAGAGAAAAATCACTCAGGGTCAATGCCAGCGCTTCGTTAATACAG
ATGTAGGTGTTCCACAGGGTAGCCAGCAGCATCCTGCGATGCAGATCCGGAACATAATGGTGCAGGGCGC
TGACTTCCGCGTTTCCAGACTTTACGAAACACGGAAACCGAAGACCATTCATGTTGTTGCTCAGGTCGCA
GACGTTTTGCAGCAGCAGTCGCTTCACGTTCGCTCGCGTATCGGTGATTCATTCTGCTAACCAGTAAGGC
AACCCCGCCAGCCTAGCCGGGTCCTCAACGACAGGAGCACGATCATGCGCACCCGTGGCCAGGACCCAAC
GCTGCCCGAGATCTCGATCCCGCGAAATTAATACGACTCACTATAGGGAGACCACAACGGTTTCCCTCTA
GAAATAATTTTGTTTAACTTTAAGAAGGAGATATACCATGAGTTCTTCTAAACGTATTGCTAAAGAACTA
AGTGATCTAGAAAGGGATCCACCTACTTCATGTTCAGCCGGTCCAGTCGGCGATGATCTATATCACTGGC
AAGCATCCATCATGGGACCTGCCGATTCCCCATACGCCGGCGGTGTTTTCTTCTTGTCTATCCATTTCCC
AACCGACTACCCATTCAAGCCACCAAAGATCTCCTTCACAACCAAGATATATCATCCAAATATCAATGCC
AATGGTAACATCTGTCTGGACATCCTAAAGGATCAATGGTCTCCAGCTCTAACTCTATCGAAGGTCCTAT
TATCCATCTGTTCTTTGTTAACAGACGCTAATCCTGACGATCCTTTAGTACCAGAAATCGCTCATATCTA
CAAGACTGACAGACCCAAGTACGAAGCTACAGCCAGAGAATGGACAAAGAAATACGCTGTACTCGAGCAC
CACCACCACCACCACTGAGATCCGGCTGCTAACAAAGCCCGAAAGGAAGCTGAGTTGGCTGCTGCCACCG
CTGAGCAATAACTAGCATAACCCCTTGGGGCCTCTAAACGGGTCTTGAGGGGTTTTTTGCTGAAAGGAGG
AACTATATCCGGATTGGCGAATGGG
[124 nt withheld, positions 1846-1969]
C
[91 nt withheld, positions 1971-2061]
A
[49 nt withheld, positions 2063-2111]
CCTTTGACGTTGGAGTCCACGTTCTTT
[37 nt withheld, positions 2139-2175]
ACCCTATCTCGGTCTATTCTTTTGATTTATAAGGGATTTTGCCGATTTCGGCCTATTGGTTAAAAAATGA
GCTGATTTAACAAAAATTTAACGCGAATTTTAACAAAATATTAACGCTTACAATTTAGGTGGCACTTTTC
GGGGAAATGTGCGCGGAACCCCTATTTGTTTATTTTTCTAAATACATTCAAATATGTATCCGCTCATGAG
ACAATAACCCTGATAAATGCTTCAATAATATTGAAAAAGGAAGAGTATGAGTATTCAACATTTCCGTGTC
GCCCTTATTCCCTTTTTTGCGGCATTTTGCCTTCCTGTTTTTGCTCACCCAGAAACGCTGGTGAAAGTAA
AAGATGCTGAAGATCAGTTGGGTGCACGAGTGGGTTACATCGAACTGGATCTCAACAGCGGTAAGATCCT
TGAGAGTTTTCGCCCCGAAGAACGTTTTCCAATGATGAGCACTTTTAAAGTTCTGCTATGTGGCGCGGTA
TTATCCCGTATTGACGCCGGGCAAGAGCAACTCGGTCGCCGCATACACTATTCTCAGAATGACTTGGTTG
AGTACTCACCAGTCACAGAAAAGCATCTTACGGATGGCATGACAGTAAGAGAATTATGCAGTGCTGCCAT
AACCATGAGTGATAACACTGCGGCCAACTTACTTCTGACAACGATCGGAGGACCGAAGGAGCTAACCGCT
TTTTTGCACAACATGGGGGATCATGTAACTCGCCTTGATCGTTGGGAACCGGAGCTGAATGAAGCCATAC
CAAACGACGAGCGTGACACCACGATGCCTGCAGCAATGGCAACAACGTTGCGCAAACTATTAACTGGCGA
ACTACTTACTCTAGCTTCCCGGCAACAATTAATAGACTGGATGGAGGCGGATAAAGTTGCAGGACCACTT
CTGCGCTCGGCCCTTCCGGCTGGCTGGTTTATTGCTGATAAATCTGGAGCCGGTGAGCGTGGGTCTCGCG
GTATCATTGCAGCACTGGGGCCAGATGGTAAGCCCTCCCGTATCGTAGTTATCTACACGACGGGGAGTCA
GGCAACTATGGATGAACGAAATAGACAGATCGCTGAGATAGGTGCCTCACTGATTAAGCATTGGTAACTG
TCAGACCAAGTTTACTCATATATACTTTAGATTGATTTAAAACTTCATTTTTAATTTAAAAGGATCTAGG
TGAAGATCCTTTTTGATAATCTCATGACCAAAATCCCTTAACGTGAGTTTTCGTTCCACTGAGCGTCAGA
CCCCGTAGAAAAGATCAAAGGATCTTCTTGAGATCCTTTTTTTCTGCGCGTAATCTGCTGCTTGCAAACA
AAAAAACCACCGCTACCAGCGGTGGTTTGTTTGCCGGATCAAGAGCTACCAACTCTTTTTCCGAAGGTAA
CTGGCTTCAGCAGAGCGCAGATACCAAATACTGTCCTTCTAGTGTAGCCGTAGTTAGGCCACCACTTCAA
GAACTCTGTAGCACCGCCTACATACCTCGCTCTGCTAATCCTGTTACCAGTGGCTGCTGCCAGTGGCGAT
AAGTCGTGTCTTACCGGGTTGGACTCAAGACGATAGTTACCGGATAAGGCGCAGCGGTCGGGCTGAACGG
GGGGTTCGTGCACACAGCCCAGCTTGGAGCGAACGACCTACACCGAACTGAGATACCTACAGCGTGAGCT
ATGAGAAAGCGCCACGCTTCCCGAAGGGAGAAAGGCGGACAGGTATCCGGTAAGCGGCAGGGTCGGAACA
GGAGAGCGCACGAGGGAGCTTCCAGGGGGAAACGCCTGGTATCTTTATAGTCCTGTCGGGTTTCGCCACC
TCTGACTTGAGCGTCGATTTTTGTGATGCTCGTC
